>Addgene plasmid #50379 | pME-hygro-SNAP-FLAG-CD59 | addgene partial sequence | sequence record 77883 | pcDL-F 5'-GTTGCCTTTACTTCTAGGCCT-3'
AGCTGCGGAATTCCACCATGGGAATCCAAGGAGGGTCTGTCCTGTTCGGGCTGCTGCTCGTCCTGGCTGT
CTTCTGCCATTCAGGTCATAGCCTGCAGGGCATGGACAAAGACTGCGAAATGAAGCGCACCACCCTGGAT
AGCCCTCTGGGCAAGCTGGAACTGTCTGGGTGCGAACAGGGCCTGCACCGTATCATCTTCCTGGGCAAAG
GAACATCTGCCGCCGACGCCGTGGAAGTGCCTGCCCCAGCCGCCGTGCTGGGCGGACCAGAGCCACTGAT
GCAGGCCACCGCCTGGCTCAACGCCTACTTTCACCAGCCTGAGGCCATCGAGGAGTTCCCTGTGCCAGCC
CTGCACCACCCAGTGTTCCAGCAGGAGAGCTTTACCCGCCAGGTGCTGTGGAAACTGCTGAAAGTGGTGA
AGTTCGGAGAGGTCATCAGCTACAGCCACCTGGCCGCCCTGGCCGGCAATCCCGCCGCCACCGCCGCCGT
GAAAACCGCCCTGAGCGGAAATCCCGTGCCCATTCTGATCCCCTGCCACCGGGTGGTGCAGGGCGACCTG
GACGTGGGGGGCTACGAGGGCGGGCTCGCCGTGAAAGAGTGGCTGCTGGCCCACGAGGGCCACAGACTGG
GCAAGCCTGGGCTGGGTGCCCTGCAGGACTACAAGGACGACGATGACAAGCTTCAGTGCTACAACTGTCC
TAACCCAACTGCTGACTGCAAAACAGCCGTCAATTGTTCATCTGATTTTGATGCGTGTCTCATTACCAAA
GCTGGGTTACAAGTGTATAACAAGTGTTGGAAGTTTGAGCATTGCAATTTCAACGACGTCACAACCCGCT
TGAGGGAAAATGAGCTAACGTACTACTGCTGCAAGAAGGACCTGTGTAACTTTAACGAACAGCTCGAGAA
TGGTGGGAC
