>Addgene plasmid #50379 | pME-hygro-SNAP-FLAG-CD59 | addgene partial sequence | sequence record 79961 | Hygro-R 5'-tatccacgccctcctacatc-3'
CGAGAGCTGCATCAGGTCGGAGACGCTGTCGAACTTTTCGATCAGAAACTTCTCGACAGACGTCGCGGTG
AGTTCAGGCTTTTTCATCACGTGCTGATCAGATCCGAAAATGGATATACAAGCTCCCGGGAGCTTTTTGC
AAAAGCCTAGGCCTCCAAAAAAGCCTCCTCACTACTTCTGGAATAGCTCAGAGGCAGAGGCGGCCTCGGC
CTCTGCATAAATAAAAAAAATTAGTCAGCCATGGGGCGGAGAATGGGCGGAACTGGGCGGAGTTAGGGGC
GGGATGGGCGGAGTTAGGGGCGGGACTATGGTTGCTGACTAATTGAGATGCATGCTTTGCATACTTCTGC
CTGCTGGGGAGCCTGGGGACTTTCCACACCTGGTTGCTGACTAATTGAGATGCATGCTTTGCATACTTCT
GCCTGCTGGGGAGCCTGGGGACTTTCCACACCCTAACTGACACACATTCCACAGAATTAGCTTGGTGGCG
AATGGAAATTGTAAGCGTTAATATTTTGTTAAAATTCGCGTTAAATTTTTGTTAAATCAGCTCATTTTTT
AACCAATAGGCCGAAATCGGCAAAATCCCTTATAAATCAAAAGAATAGACCGAGATAGGGT
[37 nt withheld, positions 622-658]
AAAGAACGTGGACTCCAACGTCAAAGG
[49 nt withheld, positions 686-734]
T
[52 nt withheld, positions 736-787]
