[The description below was written by a language model from this plasmid's Addgene catalogue record.]
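Description:
pME-hygro-SNAP-FLAG-CD59 is a mammalian expression plasmid of about 6.4 kb, built on the pME-hygro(+) backbone (roughly 5 kb) and carrying an insert of about 1.4 kb. It is maintained in E. coli as a high-copy plasmid under ampicillin selection, and it carries a hygromycin marker that allows selection of transfected mammalian cells, including isolation of stable lines. No feature table accompanies the record, so the bacterial origin of replication, the promoter driving the hygromycin marker and the exact cloning junctions are not documented; the restriction sites used for cloning are listed as unknown.

The payload is human CD59, a glycosylphosphatidylinositol-anchored protein (GPI-AP) of the cell surface, fused to a SNAP tag and a FLAG epitope, both recorded as N-terminal. Expression is driven by the SR alpha promoter, a composite element combining the SV40 early promoter with part of the HTLV-1 long terminal repeat that gives strong constitutive transcription in many mammalian cell types. One of the listed sequencing primers suggests an SV40 polyadenylation signal downstream of the insert. N-terminal tagging fits the biology of GPI-anchored proteins, whose C-terminal signal is cleaved and replaced by the anchor. The record does not describe how the tags are positioned relative to the secretory signal peptide.

The SNAP tag allows covalent labelling with benzylguanine-derived fluorophores or other substrates, while FLAG permits antibody-based detection and immunoprecipitation. Together they make the construct a model reporter for expressing and following a tagged GPI-anchored protein in mammalian cells, which is the purpose stated in the record.
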