Addgene plasmid #50379: pME-hygro-SNAP-FLAG-CD59
Purpose: Express SNAP and FLAG-tagged human CD59, a GPI-AP in mammalian cells
Depositing lab: Reika Watanabe. Depositing organization: University of Geneva.
Backbone
  Vector backbone: pME-hygro(+)
  Backbone size w/o insert (bp): 5000
  Total vector size (bp): 6400
  Vector type: Mammalian Expression
  Selectable markers: Hygromycin
Growth in bacteria
  Bacterial resistance: Ampicillin, 100 μg/mL
  Growth temperature: 37°C
  Growth strain: DH5alpha
  Copy number: High Copy
Gene/Insert
  Gene/Insert name: SNAP-FLAG-tagged CD59
  Species: H. sapiens (human)
  Insert size (bp): 1400
  Entrez Gene: CD59 (a.k.a. 16.3A5, 1F5, EJ16, EJ30, EL32, G344, HRF-20, HRF20, MAC-IP, MACIF, MEM43, MIC11, MIN1, MIN2, MIN3, MIRL, MSK21, p18-20)
  Promoter: SR alpha
  Tag / fusion protein: SNAP (N terminal on backbone); FLAG (N terminal on backbone)
  Cloning method: Restriction Enzyme; 5′ cloning site unknown (unknown if destroyed); 3′ cloning site unknown (unknown if destroyed)
  Sequencing primers: 5′ pcDL-F (5'-GTTGCCTTTACTTCTAGGCCT-3'); 3′ SV40pA-R
Resource information
  A portion of this plasmid was derived from a plasmid made by: Prof. Taroh Kinoshita, Osaka University, Japan
Terms and licenses: Academic/Nonprofit Terms; Industry Terms: Not Available to Industry
How to cite: pME-hygro-SNAP-FLAG-CD59 was a gift from Reika Watanabe (Addgene plasmid # 50379 ; http://n2t.net/addgene:50379 ; RRID:Addgene_50379)
